>Addgene plasmid #210762 | pDL0_138 | addgene full sequence | sequence record 421258 | Addgene NGS Result
GTGGCTCTTCAGTGGACGAAAGGGCCTCGTGATACGCCTATTTTTATAGGTTAATGTCATGATAATAATG
GTTTCTTAGACGTCAGGTGGCACTTTTCGGGGAAATGTGCGCGGAACCCCTATTTGTTTATTTTTCTAAA
TACATTCAAATATGTATCCGCTCATGAGACAATAACCCTGATAAATGCTTCAATAATATTGAAAAAGGAA
GAGTATGCGCTCACGCAACTGGTCCAGAACCTTGACCGAACGCAGCGGTGGTAACGGCGCAGTGGCGGTT
TTCATGGCTTGTTATGACTGTTTTTTTTTGGGGTACAGTCTATGCCTCGGGCATCCAAGCAGCAAGCGCG
TTACGCCGTGGGTCGATGTTTGATGTTATGGAGCAGCAACGATGTTACGCAGCAGGGCAGTCGCCCTAAA
ACAAAGTTAAACATCATGAGGGAAGCGGTGATCGCCGAAGTATCGACTCAACTATCAGAGGTAGTTGGCG
TCATCGAGCGCCATCTCGAACCGACGTTGCTGGCCGTACATTTGTACGGCTCCGCAGTGGATGGCGGCCT
GAAGCCACACAGCGATATTGATTTGCTGGTTACGGTGACCGTAAGGCTTGATGAAACAACGCGGCGAGCT
TTGATCAACGACCTTTTGGAAACTTCGGCTTCCCCTGGAGAGAGCGAGATTCTCCGCGCTGTAGAAGTCA
CCATTGTTGTGCACGACGACATCATTCCGTGGCGTTATCCAGCTAAGCGCGAACTGCAATTTGGAGAATG
GCAGCGCAATGACATTCTTGCAGGTATCTTCGAGCCAGCCACGATCGACATTGATCTGGCTATCTTGCTG
ACAAAAGCAAGAGAACATAGCGTTGCCTTGGTAGGTCCAGCGGCGGAGGAACTCTTTGATCCGGTTCCTG
AACAGGATCTATTTGAGGCGCTAAATGAAACCTTAACGCTATGGAACTCGCCGCCCGACTGGGCTGGCGA
TGAGCGAAATGTAGTGCTTACGTTGTCCCGCATTTGGTACAGCGCAGTAACCGGCAAAATCGCGCCGAAG
GATGTCGCTGCCGACTGGGCAATGGAGCGCCTGCCGGCCCAGTATCAGCCCGTCATACTTGAAGCTAGAC
AGGCTTATCTTGGACAAGAAGAAGATCGCTTGGCCTCGCGCGCAGATCAGTTGGAAGAATTTGTCCATTA
CGTAAAAGGCGAGATCACCAAGGTAGTCGGCAAATAACTGTCAGACCAAGTTTACTCATATATACTTTAG
ATTGATTTAAAACTTCATTTTTAATTTAAAAGGATCTAGGTGAAGATCCTTTTTGATAATCTCATGACCA
AAATCCCTTAACGTGAGTTTTCGTTCCACTGAGCGTCAGACCCCGTAGAAAAGATCAAAGGATCTTCTTG
AGATCCTTTTTTTCTGCGCGTAATCTGCTGCTTGCAAACAAAAAAACCACCGCTACCAGCGGTGGTTTGT
TTGCCGGATCAAGAGCTACCAACTCTTTTTCCGAAGGTAACTGGCTTCAGCAGAGCGCAGATACCAAATA
CTGTTCTTCTAGTGTAGCCGTAGTTAGGCCACCACTTCAAGAACTCTGTAGCACCGCCTACATACCTCGC
TCTGCTAATCCTGTTACCAGTGGCTGCTGCCAGTGGCGATAAGTCGTGTCTTACCGGGTTGGACTCAAGA
CGATAGTTACCGGATAAGGCGCAGCGGTCGGGCTGAACGGGGGGTTCGTGCACACAGCCCAGCTTGGAGC
GAACGACCTACACCGAACTGAGATACCTACAGCGTGAGCTATGAGAAAGCGCCACGCTTCCCGAAGGGAG
AAAGGCGGACAGGTATCCGGTAAGCGGCAGGGTCGGAACAGGAGAGCGCACGAGGGAGCTTCCAGGGGGA
AACGCCTGGTATCTTTATAGTCCTGTCGGGTTTCGCCACCTCTGACTTGAGCGTCGATTTTTGTGATGCT
CGTCAGGGGGGCGGAGCCTATGGAAAAACGCCAGCAACGCGGCCTTTTTACGGTTCCTGGCCTTTTGCTG
GCCTTTTGCTCACATGTTCTTTCCTGCGTTATCCCCTGATTCTGTGGATAACCGTATTACCGCCTTTGAG
TGAGCTGATACCGCTCGCCGCAGCCGAACGACCGAGCGCAGCGAGTCAGTGAGCGAGGAAGCGGAAGAGC
GCCCAATACGCAAACCGCCTCTCCCCGCGCGTTGGCCGATTCATTAATCACTCTGTGGTCTCAAATGGCA
CTACCAGCTTCCCCAGTTCAGGAAGAACTGCAGCCGGAGAGTCAATTGAGGAACCATCTTGCTGCAGCCG
TGAGGAGCATCAACTGGACTTATGCCCTCTTCTGGTCCATTTCAAGCACTCAGCCAGGATTCCTAACGTG
GACGGATGGGTTCTACAACGGCGAGGTGAAAACGAGGAAGATCGCCAACTCTGCGGAGCTGACCGCCGAC
CAGCTCGTCATGCAGCGAAGCGAACAGCTGCGGGAGCTCTACGAGGCCCTCCTCTCCGGCGAGTGCGACC
GCCGGACGGCGCGGCCGCTCGCCTCGCTGTCGCCGGAGGACCTCGGCGACACCGAGTGGTACTACGTGGT
CTGCATGACCTACGCCTTCCGGCCAGGCCAAGGGTTGCCGGGAAGGAGCTTTGCTAGCAACGAACGTGTC
TGGATGCGGAACTCTCACCTCGCCGACAGCAAAGCCTTCCCCCGCGCGCTCCTGGCGAAGAGCGCGTCCA
TTCAGACAATCGTCTGCATCCCGTTCATGAGCGGCGTGCTTGAGCTGGGGACAACTGATGCGGTGGTGGA
GGATCCAAGCTTGCTCAGCCGAGCCACTGCATCTTTCTGGGAGATGCAGTTTCCGGCATGCTCGCAGGAG
CCGAGCTCCAGCCCGTCAGCAAACGAAACCGGCAAGCCCGCCGACATTATCGTGTTCGAGGACCTCGATC
ACATTGCCATGGAAGCGATGATCGCCGGCGGACAGGAGCTAGGCGAAGCGGAGAGCCTGTCAGATGGAAC
CCTCGAGCAAATCACCAAGGAGATCGACGAATTCTACAGCCTCTGCGAGGAAATGGACGTGCAGCCACTC
GAGGATACCTGGATCATGGACGGGTCTTTCGAAGTCCCCTCTTCGCCGCAGCCGGCGCCGGGGCCTGCTA
CTACTAACGCCGCCGCCACCTCAAGCGCTCTCGTTGACGGCTCTCGCGCGACGAGCTTTACGGCCTGGGC
GAGGCCGGAGTCGGACTCCGATGAAGTGGCTGTGCCGGTCGTCGAAGAGCCACAGAAGCTGCTGAAGAAA
GCGGTGGCCGGCGGAGCTTGGGCGGCGAACAATGGCGGCGGCGGCATGACGAGAATGGCCCAAGAAAGTG
GCGTCAAGAACCACGTCATGTCGGAGAGGAAGCGCCGGGAAAAGCTCAACGAGATGTTCCTCGTTCTCAA
GTCATTGGTTCCCTCCATTCACAAGGTGGACAAAGCATCGATCCTTGCCGAAACGATAGCGTACCTCAAG
GAGCTTCAACGAAGGGTACAAGAGCTAGAATCCAGCAGGGAACCCATAATCTCGCGCCCATCCGAAACAA
CGAGGGCAACAAGGCGCCATGACGATGAGGCCGTCAGGAAGAAAGTCTGTGCCGCGGGCTCCAAGAGGAA
GGGCTCGGAGCTCGGCGGTGACGTGGAGAGGGAGCACCCACGGGCCCTCTCCAAGGACGGCACCAGCAAC
GTCACCGTCACCGTCTCGGACAAGGAGGTGCTCGTGGAGGTGCAGTGCCGGTGGGAAGAGCTTCTGATGA
CGCGAGTGTTCGACGCAATCAAGAGCCTGCAACTGGACGTTCTCTCGGTTCAGGCATCGGCACCGGATGG
GTTCATGGGGCTGAAGATACGGGCTCAGTTTGCCGGCTCAGCTGCCGTTGTGCCGTGGATGATCAGCGAG
GCCCTCCGTAATGCTATAGGGAAGCGATGAGCTTTGAGACCACGAA
Features (pLannotate 1.2.2; 7 found; start..end, strand, type, name):
    110..214     +  promoter       AmpR promoter: bla
    205..285     -  CDS            int (fragment): INT2_ECOLX - Protein inferred from homology: Swiss-Prot protein existence level 3. Putative integrase believed to be involved in the insertion of antibiotic resistance genes into plasmids and transposons. From Escherichia coli.
    373..429     +  CDS            GmR (fragment): gentamycin acetyltransferase; aacC1; confers resistance to gentamycin
    436..1224    +  CDS            aadA: S3AD_ECOLX - Experimental evidence at protein level: Swiss-Prot protein existence level 1. Mediates bacterial resistance to the antibiotics streptomycin and spectinomycin. From Escherichia coli.
   1398..1986    +  rep_origin     ori: high-copy-number ColE1/pMB1/pBR322/pUC origin of replication
   2169..2218    +  CDS            lacI (fragment): lac repressor; lacI; The lac repressor binds to the lac operator to inhibit transcription in E. coli. This inhibition can be relieved by adding lactose or isopropyl-β-D-thiogalactopyranoside (IPTG).
   2235..3947    +  CDS            LC (fragment): ARLC_MAIZE - Experimental evidence at protein level: Swiss-Prot protein existence level 1. Putative transcriptional activator. Control tissue-specific synthesis of anthocyanin pigments in various parts of the maize plant. From Zea mays (Maize).
