[The description below was written by a language model from this plasmid's Addgene catalogue record and pLannotate feature annotations shown in this document.]
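Description:
pDL0_138 is a small (about 4 kb) cloning-stage plasmid carrying the coding sequence of R1 from the grass Setaria viridis in the pICH41308 backbone. That backbone is generally known as a Golden Gate/MoClo level 0 acceptor for coding-sequence parts, which fits the "SC" (coding sequence module) label in the stated purpose, although the record itself does not describe the flanking restriction sites or overhangs. The plasmid is propagated in E. coli from a high-copy ColE1/pUC-type origin and is selected with spectinomycin through the aadA aminoglycoside adenylyltransferase gene, which appears to be driven by a bla-type promoter. The short integrase, gentamicin acetyltransferase and lacI fragments annotated around the marker and cloning site are non-functional remnants of the backbone's construction rather than working features.

The roughly 1.7 kb insert is annotated by homology to maize Lc, a transcriptional activator of the R family that controls tissue-specific anthocyanin pigment synthesis, consistent with Setaria R1 being an orthologous regulator of that pathway. No plant promoter, terminator, tag or plant selection marker is annotated. So despite being catalogued as a plant expression vector, the construct appears to be a promoterless part that must be assembled with regulatory elements into higher-level transcription units before use in plants. The associated publication concerns inducible synthetic circuits that drive endogenous pigmentation in grasses for remote sensing, suggesting that this R1 module serves as a building block for switching on anthocyanin production as a visible, detectable output.
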