Addgene plasmid #210762: pDL0_138
Purpose: SC_Setaria viridis R1 coding sequence
Depositing lab: Dmitri Nusinow. Depositing organization: Donald Danforth Plant Science Center. Publication: Remote Sensing of Endogenous Pigmentation by Inducible Synthetic Circuits in Grasses. Lee DY, Acosta-Gamboa L, Saleh L, Pathak S, Swyers N, Morgan A, Meerdink S, Kuzio C, Calderon S, Sheng H, Kenney S, Zare A, Gehan M, Nusinow DA. Plant Biotechnol J. 2025 Dec 5. doi: 10.1111/pbi.70480. PubMed 41351300.
Backbone
  Vector backbone: pICH41308
  Backbone size w/o insert (bp): 2243
  Total vector size (bp): 3964
  Vector type: Plant Expression
Growth in bacteria
  Bacterial resistance: Spectinomycin, 50 μg/mL
  Growth temperature: 37°C
  Growth strain: DH5alpha
  Copy number: Unknown
Gene/Insert
  Gene/Insert name: R1
  Species: Setaria viridis
  Insert size (bp): 1721
Terms and licenses: Academic/Nonprofit Terms; Industry Terms: Not Available to Industry
Depositor comments: Please visit https://doi.org/10.1101/2025.06.20.660755 for bioRxiv preprint.
How to cite: pDL0_138 was a gift from Dmitri Nusinow (Addgene plasmid # 210762 ; http://n2t.net/addgene:210762 ; RRID:Addgene_210762)
